>Addgene plasmid #168368 | pTL307 | addgene full sequence | sequence record 349527 | Addgene NGS Result
CGGTGCGGGCCTCTTCGCTATTACGCCAGATCCTTTTGTTGTTTCCGGGTGTACAATATGGACTTCCTCT
TTTCTGGCAACCAAACCCATACATCGGGATTCCTATAATACCTTCGTTGGTCTCCCTAACATGTAGGTGG
CGGAGGGGAGATATACAATAGAACAGATACCAGACAAGACATAATGGGCTAAACAAGACTACACCAATTA
CACTGCCTCATTGATGGTGGTACATAACGAACTAATACTGTAGCCCTAGACTTGATAGCCATCATCATAT
CGAAGTTTCACTACCCTTTTTCCATTTGCCATCTATTGAAGTAATAATAGGCGCATGCAACTTCTTTTCT
TTTTTTTTCTTTTCTCTCTCCCCCGTTGTTGTCTCACCATATCCGCAATGACAAAAAAATGATGGAAGAC
ACTAAAGGAAAAAATTAACGACAAAGACAGCACCAACAGATGTCGTTGTTCCAGAGCTGATGAGGGGTAT
CTCGAAGCACACGAAACTTTTTCCTTCCTTCATTCACGCACACTACTCTCTAATGAGCAACGGTATACGG
CCTTCCTTCCAGTTACTTGAATTTGAAATAAAAAAAAGTTTGCTGTCTTGCTATCAAGTATAAATAGACC
TGCAATTATTAATCTTTTGTTTCCTCGTCATTGTTCTCGTTCCCTTTCTTCCTTGTTTCTTTTTCTGCAC
AATATTTCAAGCTATACCAAGCATACAATCAACTCCAAGCTTGAAGCAAGCCTCCTGAAAGATGAAGCTA
CTGTCTTCTATCGAACAAGCATGCGATATTTGCCGACTTAAAAAGCTCAAGTGCTCCAAAGAAAAACCGA
AGTGCGCCAAGTGTCTGAAGAACAACTGGGAGTGTCGCTACTCTCCCAAAACCAAAAGGTCTCCGCTGAC
TAGGGCACATCTGACAGAAGTGGAATCAAGGCTAGAAAGACTGGAACAGCTATTTCTACTGATTTTTCCT
CGAGAAGACCTTGACATGATTTTGAAAATGGATTCTTTACAGGATATAAAAGCATTGTTAACAGGATTAT
TTGTACAAGATAATGTGAATAAAGATGCCGTCACAGATAGATTGGCTTCAGTGGAGACTGATATGCCTCT
AACATTGAGACAGCATAGAATAAGTGCGACATCATCATCGGAAGAGAGTAGTAACAAAGGTCAAAGACAG
TTGACTGTATCGCCGGAATTTGTAATACGACTCACTATAGGGCGAGCCGCCATCATGGAGGAGCAGAAGC
TGATCTCAGAGGAGGACCTGCATATGGCCATGGAGGCCGAATTCCAGCAGAAAGTGGTGCTGCGCGTGCC
GACCATGACCGACGACAAGATCAAGCAGAAAGCCATCGAAGCCGTGGCCGATATCTACGGCATTGATAGC
ATCGCCGCCGACCTGAAAGACAACAAAATGACCATCATTGGCGAAATGGATACCGTGGCCATCGCCAAGA
AACTGAAGAAGATCGGCAAAATTGATATTGTGAGCGTGGGCCCGGCCAAGGAAGAGAAAAAAGAAGAGAA
AAAGGAAGAGAAAAAAGGATCCGTCGACCTGCAGCGGCCGCATAACTAGCATAACCCCTTGGGGCCTCTA
AACGGGTCTTGAGGGGTTTTTTGCGCGCTTGCAGCCAAGCTAATTCCGGGCGAATTTCTTATGATTTATG
ATTTTTATTATTAAATAAGTTATAAAAAAAATAAGTGTATACAAATTTTAAAGTGACTCTTAGGTTTTAA
AACGAAAATTCTTATTCTTGAGTAACTCTTTCCTGTAGGTCAGGTTGCTTTCTCAGGTATAGCATGAGGT
CGCTCTTATTGACCACACCTCTACCGGCATGCAAGCTTGGCGTAATCATGGTCATAGCTGTTTCCTGTGT
GAAATTGTTATCCGCTCACAATTCCACACAACATACGAGCCGGAAGCATAAAGTGTAAAGCCTGGGGTGC
CTAATGAGTGAGCTAACTCACATTAATTGCGTTGCGCTCACTGCCCGCTTTCCAGTCGGGAAACCTGTCG
TGCCAGCTGCATTAATGAATCGGCCAACGCGCGGGGAGAGGCGGTTTGCGTATTGGGCGCTCTTCCGCTT
CCTCGCTCACTGACTCGCTGCGCTCGGTCGTTCGGCTGCGGCGAGCGGTATCAGCTCACTCAAAGGCGGT
AATACGGTTATCCACAGAATCAGGGGATAACGCAGGAAAGAACATGTGAGCAAAAGGCCAGCAAAAGGCC
AGGAACCGTAAAAAGGCCGCGTTGCTGGCGTTTTTCCATAGGCTCCGCCCCCCTGACGAGCATCACAAAA
ATCGACGCTCAAGTCAGAGGTGGCGAAACCCGACAGGACTATAAAGATACCAGGCGTTTCCCCCTGGAAG
CTCCCTCGTGCGCTCTCCTGTTCCGACCCTGCCGCTTACCGGATACCTGTCCGCCTTTCTCCCTTCGGGA
AGCGTGGCGCTTTCTCATAGCTCACGCTGTAGGTATCTCAGTTCGGTGTAGGTCGTTCGCTCCAAGCTGG
GCTGTGTGCACGAACCCCCCGTTCAGCCCGACCGCTGCGCCTTATCCGGTAACTATCGTCTTGAGTCCAA
CCCGGTAAGACACGACTTATCGCCACTGGCAGCAGCCACTGGTAACAGGATTAGCAGAGCGAGGTATGTA
GGCGGTGCTACAGAGTTCTTGAAGTGGTGGCCTAACTACGGCTACACTAGAAGAACAGTATTTGGTATCT
GCGCTCTGCTGAAGCCAGTTACCTTCGGAAAAAGAGTTGGTAGCTCTTGATCCGGCAAACAAACCACCGC
TGGTAGCGGTGGTTTTTTTGTTTGCAAGCAGCAGATTACGCGCAGAAAAAAAGGATCTCAAGAAGATCCT
TTGATCTTTTCTACGGGGTCTGACGCTCAGTGGAACGAAAACTCACGTTAAGGGATTTTGGTCATGAGAT
TATCAAAAAGGATCTTCACCTAGATCCTTTTAAATTAAAAATGAAGTTTTAAATCAATCTAAAGTATATA
TGAGTAACCTGAGGCTATGGCAGGGCCTGCCGCCCCGACGTTGGCTGCGAGCCCTGGGCCTTCACCCGAA
CTTGGGGGGTGGGGTGGGGAAAAGGAAGAAACGCGGGCGTATTGGCCCCAATGGGGTCTCGGTGGGGTAT
CGACAGAGTGCCAGCCCTGGGACCGAACCCCGCGTTTATGAACAAACGACCCAACACCGTGCGTTTTATT
CTGTCTTTTTATTGCCGTCATAGCGCGGGTTCCTTCCGGTATTGTCTCCTTCCGTGTTTCAGTTAGCCTC
CCCCTAGGGTGGGCGAAGAACTCCAGCATGAGATCCCCGCGCTGGAGGATCATCCAGCCGGCGTCCCGGA
AAACGATTCCGAAGCCCAACCTTTCATAGAAGGCGGCGGTGGAATCGAAATCTCGTGATGGCAGGTTGGG
CGTCGCTTGGTCGGTCATTTCGAACCCCAGAGTCCCGCTCAGAAGAACTCGTCAAGAAGGCGATAGAAGG
CGATGCGCTGCGAATCGGGAGCGGCGATACCGTAAAGCACGAGGAAGCGGTCAGCCCATTCGCCGCCAAG
CTCTTCAGCAATATCACGGGTAGCCAACGCTATGTCCTGATAGCGGTCCGCCACACCCAGCCGGCCACAG
TCGATGAATCCAGAAAAGCGGCCATTTTCCACCATGATATTCGGCAAGCAGGCATCGCCATGAGTCACGA
CGAGATCCTCGCCGTCGGGCATGCTCGCCTTGAGCCTGGCGAACAGTTCGGCTGGCGCGAGCCCCTGATG
CTCTTCGTCCAGATCATCCTGATCGACAAGACCGGCTTCCATCCGAGTACGTGCTCGCTCGATGCGATGT
TTCGCTTGGTGGTCGAATGGGCAGGTAGCCGGATCAAGCGTATGCAGCCGCCGCATTGCATCAGCCATGA
TGGATACTTTCTCGGCAGGAGCAAGGTGAGATGACAGGAGATCCTGCCCCGGCACTTCGCCCAATAGCAG
CCAGTCCCTTCCCGCTTCAGTGACAACGTCGAGCACAGCTGCGCAAGGAACGCCCGTCGTGGCCAGCCAC
GATAGCCGCGCTGCCTCGTCTTGCAGTTCATTCAGGGCACCGGACAGGTCGGTCTTGACAAAAAGAACCG
GGCGCCCCTGCGCTGACAGCCGGAACACGGCGGCATCAGAGCAGCCGATTGTCTGTTGTGCCCAGTCATA
GCCGAATAGCCTCTCCACCCAAGCGGCCGGAGAACCTGCGTGCAATCCATCTTGTTCAATCATACTCTTC
CTTTTTCAATATTATTGAAGCATTTATCAGGGTTATTGTCTCATGAGCGGATACATATTTGAATGTATTT
AGAAAAATAAACAAATAGGGGTTCCGCGCACATTTCCCCGAAAAGTGCCACCTGAACGAAGCATCTGTGC
TTCATTTTGTAGAACAAAAATGCAACGCGAGAGCGCTAATTTTTCAAACAAAGAATCTGAGCTGCATTTT
TACAGAACAGAAATGCAACGCGAAAGCGCTATTTTACCAACGAAGAATCTGTGCTTCATTTTTGTAAAAC
AAAAATGCAACGCGAGAGCGCTAATTTTTCAAACAAAGAATCTGAGCTGCATTTTTACAGAACAGAAATG
CAACGCGAGAGCGCTATTTTACCAACAAAGAATCTATACTTCTTTTTTGTTCTACAAAAATGCATCCCGA
GAGCGCTATTTTTCTAACAAAGCATCTTAGATTACTTTTTTTCTCCTTTGTGCGCTCTATAATGCAGTCT
CTTGATAACTTTTTGCACTGTAGGTCCGTTAAGGTTAGAAGAAGGCTACTTTGGTGTCTATTTTCTCTTC
CATAAAAAAAGCCTGACTCCACTTCCCGCGTTTACTGATTACTAGCGAAGCTGCGGGTGCATTTTTTCAA
GATAAAGGCATCCCCGATTATATTCTATACCGATGTGGATTGCGCATACTTTGTGAACAGAAAGTGATAG
CGTTGATGATTCTTCATTGGTCAGAAAATTATGAACGGTTTCTTCTATTTTGTCTCTATATACTACGTAT
AGGAAATGTTTACATTTTCGTATTGTTTTCGATTCACTCTATGAATAGTTCTTACTACAATTTTTTTGTC
TAAAGAGTAATACTAGAGATAAACATAAAAAATGTAGAGGTCGAGTTTAGATGCAAGTTCAAGGAGCGAA
AGGTGGATGGGTAGGTTATATAGGGATATAGCACAGAGATATATAGCAAAGAGATACTTTTGAGCAATGT
TTGTGGAAGCGGTATTCGCAATATTTTAGTAGCTCGTTACAGTCCGGTGCGTTTTTGGTTTTTTGAAAGT
GCGTCTTCAGAGCGCTTTTGGTTTTCAAAAGCGCTCTGAAGTTCCTATACTTTCTAGAGAATAGGAACTT
CGGAATAGGAACTTCAAAGCGTTTCCGAAAACGAGCGCTTCCGAAAATGCAACGCGAGCTGCGCACATAC
AGCTCACTGTTCACGTCGCACCTATATCTGCGTGTTGCCTGTATATATATATACATGAGAAGAACGGCAT
AGTGCGTGTTTATGCTTAAATGCGTACTTATATGCGTCTATTTATGTAGGATGAAAGGTAGTCTAGTACC
TCCTGTGATATTATCCCATTCCATGCGGGGTATCGTATGCTTCCTTCAGCACTACCCTTTAGCTGTTCTA
TATGCTGCCACTCCTCAATTGGATTAGTCTCATCCTTCAATGCTATCATTTCCTTTGATATTGGATCATA
CTAAGAAACCATTATTATCATGACATTAACCTATAAAAATAGGCGTATCACGAGGCCCTTTCGTCTCGCG
CGTTTCGGTGATGACGGTGAAAACCTCTGACACATGCAGCTCCCGGAGACGGTCACAGCTTGTCTGTAAG
CGGATGCCGGGAGCAGACAAGCCCGTCAGGGCGCGTCAGCGGGTGTTGGCGGGTGTCGGGGCTGGCTTAA
CTATGCGGCATCAGAGCAGATTGTACTGAGAGTGCACCATAGATCAACGACATTACTATATATATAATAT
AGGAAGCATTTAATAGAACAGCATCGTAATATATGTGTACTTTGCAGTTATGACGCCAGATGGCAGTAGT
GGAAGATATTCTTTATTGAAAAATAGCTTGTCACCTTACGTACAATCTTGATCCGGAGCTTTTCTTTTTT
TGCCGATTAAGAATTAATTCGGTCGAAAAAAGAAAAGGAGAGGGCCAAGAGGGAGGGCATTGGTGACTAT
TGAGCACGTGAGTATACGTGATTAAGCACACAAAGGCAGCTTGGAGTATGTCTGTTATTAATTTCACAGG
TAGTTCTGGTCCATTGGTGAAAGTTTGCGGCTTGCAGAGCACAGAGGCCGCAGAATGTGCTCTAGATTCC
GATGCTGACTTGCTGGGTATTATATGTGTGCCCAATAGAAAGAGAACAATTGACCCGGTTATTGCAAGGA
AAATTTCAAGTCTTGTAAAAGCATATAAAAATAGTTCAGGCACTCCGAAATACTTGGTTGGCGTGTTTCG
TAATCAACCTAAGGAGGATGTTTTGGCTCTGGTCAATGATTACGGCATTGATATCGTCCAACTGCATGGA
GATGAGTCGTGGCAAGAATACCAAGAGTTCCTCGGTTTGCCAGTTATTAAAAGACTCGTATTTCCAAAAG
ACTGCAACATACTACTCAGTGCAGCTTCACAGAAACCTCATTCGTTTATTCCCTTGTTTGATTCAGAAGC
AGGTGGGACAGGTGAACTTTTGGATTGGAACTCGATTTCTGACTGGGTTGGAAGGCAAGAGAGCCCCGAA
AGCTTACATTTTATGTTAGCTGGTGGACTGACGCCAGAAAATGTTGGTGATGCGCTTAGATTAAATGGCG
TTATTGGTGTTGATGTAAGCGGAGGTGTGGAGACAAATGGTGTAAAAGACTCTAACAAAATAGCAAATTT
CGTCAAAAATGCTAAGAAATAGGTTATTACTGAGTAGTATTTATTTAAGTATTGTTTGTGCACTTGCCGA
TCTATGCGGTGTGAAATACCGCACAGATGCGTAAGGAGAAAATACCGCATCAGGAAATTGTAAGCGTTAA
TATTTTGTTAAAATTCGCGTTAAATTTTTGTTAAATCAGCTCATTTTTTAACCAATAGGCCGAAATCGGC
AAAATCCCTTATAAATCAAAAGAATAGACCGAGATAGGGT
[37 nt withheld, positions 7181-7217]
AAAGAACGTGGACTCCAACGTCAAAGG
[49 nt withheld, positions 7245-7293]
T
[91 nt withheld, positions 7295-7385]
G
[124 nt withheld, positions 7387-7510]
CCATTCGCCATTCAGGCTGCGCAACTGTTGGGAAGGGCGAT
Features (pLannotate 1.2.2; 24 found; start..end, strand, type, name):
     30..734     +  promoter       ADH1 promoter: S. cerevisiae ADH1; promoter for alcohol dehydrogenase 1
    762..1202    +  CDS            GAL4 DNA binding domain: DNA binding domain of the GAL4 transcriptional activator; Saccharomyces cerevisiae GAL4 (truncated)
   1213..1231    +  promoter       T7 promoter: promoter for bacteriophage T7 RNA polymerase
   1308..1529    +  CDS            HIPP39 (fragment): HIP39_ARATH - Experimental evidence at transcript level: Swiss-Prot protein existence level 2. Probable heavy-metal-binding protein. From Arabidopsis thaliana (Mouse-ear cress).
   1586..1633    +  terminator     T7 terminator: transcription terminator for bacteriophage T7 RNA polymerase
   1660..1847    +  terminator     ADH1 terminator: S. cerevisiae ADH1; transcription terminator for the S. cerevisiae alcohol dehydrogenase 1 (ADH1) gene
   1895..1911    -  protein_bind   lac operator: The lac repressor binds to the lac operator to inhibit transcription in E. coli. This inhibition can be relieved by adding lactose or isopropyl-β-D-thiogalactopyranoside (IPTG). lac repressor encoded by lacI
   1919..1949    -  promoter       lac promoter: promoter for the E. coli lac operon
   1964..1985    -  protein_bind   CAP binding site: CAP binding activates transcription in the presence of cAMP. E. coli catabolite activator protein
   1998..2090    -  CDS            lacI (fragment): lac repressor; lacI; The lac repressor binds to the lac operator to inhibit transcription in E. coli. This inhibition can be relieved by adding lactose or isopropyl-β-D-thiogalactopyranoside (IPTG).
   2273..2861    -  rep_origin     ori: high-copy-number ColE1/pMB1/pBR322/pUC origin of replication
   3083..3099    +  polyA_signal   bGH poly(A) signal (fragment): bovine growth hormone polyadenylation signal
   3190..3237    -  polyA_signal   HSV TK poly(A) signal: herpes simplex virus thymidine kinase polyadenylation signal (Cole and Stacy, 1985)
   3296..3448    -  CDS            ble (fragment): BLE_KLEPN - Experimental evidence at protein level: Swiss-Prot protein existence level 1. Binding protein with a strong affinity to the bleomycin family of antibiotics. Binds to CL990; an antimitotic-antibiotic compound. From Klebsiella pneumoniae.
   3469..4263    -  CDS            NeoR/KanR: aminoglycoside phosphotransferase from Tn5; aph(3')-II (or nptII); confers resistance to neomycin, kanamycin, and G418 (Geneticin®)
   4264..4368    -  promoter       AmpR promoter: bla
   4395..5737    -  rep_origin     2μ ori: yeast 2μ plasmid origin of replication
   5805..5840    +  CDS            rop (fragment): Rop protein, which maintains plasmids at low copy number; rop
   5942..5991    +  misc_feature   bom (fragment): basis of mobility region from pBR322
   6130..6277    +  promoter       TRP1 promoter: S. cerevisiae TRP1
   6278..6952    +  CDS            TRP1: phosphoribosylanthranilate isomerase, required for tryptophan biosynthesis; S. cerevisiae TRP1; yeast auxotrophic marker
   7003..7054    +  misc_feature   bom (fragment): basis of mobility region from pBR322
   7082..7510    -  rep_origin     f1 ori (sequence partly withheld): f1 bacteriophage origin of replication; arrow indicates direction of (+) strand synthesis
   7514..29      -  CDS            lacZα (fragment) (across the origin): LacZα fragment of β-galactosidase; lacZ fragment
