[The description below was written by a language model from this plasmid's Addgene catalogue record and pLannotate feature annotations shown in this document.]
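Description:
pTL307 is a yeast two-hybrid bait plasmid built on the pGBKT7 backbone, a yeast expression shuttle vector of about 7.5 kb. In E. coli it replicates from a high-copy ColE1/pUC-type origin and is selected with kanamycin through the Tn5 aminoglycoside phosphotransferase gene (NeoR/KanR), which is driven by a bacterial bla promoter. In Saccharomyces cerevisiae it is maintained episomally by the 2μ origin and selected through the TRP1 auxotrophic marker with its own promoter, allowing growth of trp1 strains without tryptophan. An f1 origin is also present, along with small remnants of lac, rop, bom and ble sequences that are backbone leftovers rather than functional parts.

The expression cassette uses the constitutive yeast ADH1 promoter to drive the GAL4 DNA-binding domain, followed by the cloned insert and then the T7 and ADH1 terminators. A T7 promoter sits between the GAL4 domain and the insert, which in this vector family permits in vitro transcription and translation of the insert without the GAL4 portion. The catalogue lists the insert as the rice (Oryza sativa) locus LOC_Os10g36200. The annotation tool detects only a short coding segment of roughly 220 bp with similarity to an Arabidopsis heavy-metal-associated isoprenylated plant protein (HIPP39), consistent with a small heavy-metal-binding-type domain, though the record does not state the exact boundaries of the cloned fragment or the cloning method. The construct would be paired with a GAL4 activation-domain prey plasmid to test protein–protein interactions. The associated publication concerns host-target binding by a blast fungus effector, suggesting this rice protein was assayed as a candidate effector target.
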