Addgene plasmid #168368: pTL307
Purpose: pGBKT7 yeast two-hybrid plasmid
Depositing lab: Sophien Kamoun. Depositing organization: Sainsbury Laboratory, Norwich. Publication: A single amino acid polymorphism in a conserved effector of the multihost blast fungus pathogen expands host-target binding spectrum. Bentham AR, Petit-Houdenot Y, Win J, Chuma I, Terauchi R, Banfield MJ, Kamoun S, Langner T. PLoS Pathog. 2021 Nov 10;17(11):e1009957. doi: 10.1371/journal.ppat.1009957. eCollection 2021 Nov. PubMed 34758051.
Backbone
  Vector backbone: pGBKT7
  Vector type: Yeast Expression
Growth in bacteria
  Bacterial resistance: Kanamycin, 50 μg/mL
  Growth temperature: 37°C
  Growth strain: DH5alpha
  Copy number: High Copy
Gene/Insert
  Gene/Insert name: LOC_ Os10g36200
  Species: Oryza sativa
  Cloning method: Unknown
Terms and licenses: Academic/Nonprofit Terms; Industry Terms: Not Available to Industry
How to cite: pTL307 was a gift from Sophien Kamoun (Addgene plasmid # 168368 ; http://n2t.net/addgene:168368 ; RRID:Addgene_168368)
