>Addgene plasmid #168368 | pTL307 | depositor partial sequence | sequence record 326468 | insert
GAATTCCAGCAGAAAGTGGTGCTGCGCGTGCCGACCATGACCGACGACAAGATCAAGCAGAAAGCCATCG
AAGCCGTGGCCGATATCTACGGCATTGATAGCATCGCCGCCGACCTGAAAGACAACAAAATGACCATCAT
TGGCGAAATGGATACCGTGGCCATCGCCAAGAAACTGAAGAAGATCGGCAAAATTGATATTGTGAGCGTG
GGCCCGGCCAAGGAAGAGAAAAAAGAAGAGAAAAAGGAAGAGAAAAAAGGATCC
